Addgene plasmid #235784: pME_Cp_0_1_001_psbH_5'Hom_Cr
Purpose: 5' Homology psbH in the M1 position used for genome integration at the psbH locus
Depositing lab: Tobias Erb. Depositing organization: Max Planck Institute for Terrestrial Microbiology. Publication: A modular high-throughput approach for advancing synthetic biology in the chloroplast of Chlamydomonas. Inckemann RM, Chotel T, Burgis M, Brinkmann CK, Andreas L, Baumann J, Sharma P, Klose M, Barrett J, Ries F, Paczia N, Glatter T, Mackinder LCM, Willmund F, Erb TJ. Nat Plants. 2025 Nov;11(11):2332-2349. doi: 10.1038/s41477-025-02126-2. Epub 2025 Nov 3. PubMed 41184475.
Backbone
  Vector backbone: pME_Cp_UAV_GFP
  Backbone size w/o insert (bp): 2101
  Vector type: Synthetic Biology
Growth in bacteria
  Bacterial resistance: Chloramphenicol, 25 μg/mL
  Growth temperature: 37°C
  Growth strain: DH5alpha
  Copy number: High Copy
Gene/Insert
  Gene/Insert name: 5' Homology region of the psbH locus of Chlamydomonas reinhardtii chloroplast CC-125
  Species: Chlamydomonas reinhardtii
  Insert size (bp): 730
  Mutation: none
  Cloning method: Restriction Enzyme; 5′ cloning site BsaI (destroyed during cloning); 3′ cloning site BsaI (destroyed during cloning)
  Sequencing primers: 5′ CGTATCACGAGGCAGAATTTC; 3′ CCTGCATAACGCGAAGTAATC
Terms and licenses: Academic/Nonprofit Terms; Industry Terms: Not Available to Industry
Depositor comments: Please visit https://doi.org/10.1101/2024.05.08.593163 for bioRxiv preprint.
How to cite: pME_Cp_0_1_001_psbH_5'Hom_Cr was a gift from Tobias Erb (Addgene plasmid # 235784 ; http://n2t.net/addgene:235784 ; RRID:Addgene_235784)
