[The description below was written by a language model from this plasmid's Addgene catalogue record and pLannotate feature annotations shown in this document.]
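Description:
pME_Cp_0_1_001_psbH_5'Hom_Cr is a small (about 2.8 kb) synthetic-biology part plasmid from a modular cloning toolkit for engineering the chloroplast of Chlamydomonas reinhardtii. It is built on the pME_Cp_UAV_GFP acceptor backbone (about 2.1 kb). The part was inserted through BsaI sites that were destroyed in the process, as is typical of Golden Gate-style part domestication. The backbone name suggests a GFP dropout cassette was displaced, and no GFP feature appears in the annotated sequence. The plasmid is propagated in E. coli at high copy from a ColE1/pUC-type origin. It is selected with chloramphenicol through a cat (chloramphenicol acetyltransferase) gene driven by its native promoter and followed by the lambda t0 terminator.

The payload is a 730 bp, unmutated fragment corresponding to the 5' homology region of the psbH locus of the C. reinhardtii chloroplast genome (strain CC-125). The feature annotation does not label this fragment. It lies in the unannotated interval between the BioBrick prefix and suffix sequences. That interval is insulated from the rest of the plasmid by a putative bacterial terminator upstream and a his operon terminator downstream. The fragment carries no promoter, coding sequence or reporter of its own and serves purely as a targeting arm.

In the toolkit's assembly scheme this part occupies the "M1" position. There it serves as the upstream flank of multi-part constructs, directing integration into the chloroplast genome at psbH. Such integration would presumably proceed by homologous recombination together with a matching 3' homology part, although the record does not describe that partner or the downstream assembly vectors.
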