Features (pLannotate 1.2.2; 8 found; start..end, strand, type, name):
    365..459     -  terminator     lambda t0 terminator: transcription terminator from phage lambda
    483..1139    -  CDS            cat: CAT_ECOLX - Experimental evidence at protein level: Swiss-Prot protein existence level 1. This enzyme is an effector of chloramphenicol resistance in bacteria. From Escherichia coli. This protein is used as a marker in many commonly used cloning vectors, such as pACYC184.
   1140..1237    -  promoter       cat promoter: promoter of the E. coli cat gene encoding chloramphenicol acetyltransferase
   1323..1366    -  terminator     bacterial terminator: putative bacterial transcription terminator
   1369..1390    +  misc_feature   BioBrick prefix: BioBrick prefix for parts that do not start with "ATG"
   2153..2172    +  misc_feature   BioBrick suffix: universal suffix for all parts
   2173..2230    +  terminator     his operon terminator: This putative transcriptin terminator from the E. coli his operon has a 2-bp deletion introduced during synthesis. Its efficiency has not been determined.
   2425..182     -  rep_origin     ori (across the origin): high-copy-number ColE1/pMB1/pBR322/pUC origin of replication
>Addgene plasmid #235784 | pME_Cp_0_1_001_psbH_5'Hom_Cr | addgene full sequence | sequence record 471415 | Addgene NGS Result
TGAAGTGGTGGCCTAACTACGGCTACACTAGAAGAACAGTATTTGGTATCTGCGCTCTGCTGAAGCCAGT
TACCTTCGGAAAAAGAGTTGGTAGCTCTTGATCCGGCAAACAAACCACCGCTGGTAGCGGTGGTTTTTTT
GTTTGCAAGCAGCAGATTACGCGCAGAAAAAAAGGATCTCAAGAAGATCCTTTGATCTTTTCTACGGGGT
CTGACGCTCAGTGGAACGAAAACTCACGTTAAGGGATTTTGGTCATGAGATTATCAAAAAGGATCTTCAC
CTAGATCCTTTTAAATTAAAAATGAAGTTTTAAATCAATCTAAAGTATATATGAGTAAACTTGGTCTGAC
AGCTCGAGGCTTGGATTCTCACCAATAAAAAACGCCCGGCGGCAACCGAGCGTTCTGAACAAATCCAGAT
GGAGTTCTGAGGTCATTACTGGATCTATCAACAGGAGTCCAAGCGAGCTCGATATCAAATTACGCCCCGC
CCTGCCACTCGTCGCAGTACTGTTGTAATTCATTAAGCATTCTGCCGACATGGAAGCCATCACAAACGGC
ATGATGAACCTGAATCGCCAGCGGCATCAGCACCTTGTCGCCTTGCGTATAATATTTGCCCATGGTGAAA
ACGGGGGCGAAGAAGTTGTCCATATTGGCCACGTTTAAATCAAAACTGGTGAAACTCACCCAGGGATTGG
CTGATACGAAAAACATATTCTCAATAAACCCTTTAGGGAAATAGGCCAGGTTTTCACCGTAACACGCCAC
ATCTTGCGAATATATGTGTAGAAACTGCCGGAAATCGTCGTGGTATTCACTCCAGAGTGATGAAAACGTT
TCAGTTTGCTCATGGAAAACGGTGTAACAAGGGTGAACACTATCCCATATCACCAGCTCACCGTCTTTCA
TTGCCATACGAAATTCCGGATGAGCATTCATCAGGCGGGCAAGAATGTGAATAAAGGCCGGATAAAACTT
GTGCTTATTTTTCTTTACGGTCTTTAAAAAGGCCGTAATATCCAGCTGAACGGTCTGGTTATAGGTACAT
TGAGCAACTGACTGAAATGCCTCAAAATGTTCTTTACGATGCCATTGGGATATATCAACGGTGGTATATC
CAGTGATTTTTTTCTCCATTTTAGCTTCCTTAGCTCCTGAAAATCTCGATAACTCAAAAAATACGCCCGG
TAGTGATCTTATTTCATTATGGTGAAAGTTGGAACCTCTTACGTGCCCGATCAACTCGAGTGCCACCTGA
CGTCTAAGAAACCATTATTATCATGACATTAACCTATAAAAATAGGCGTATCACGAGGCAGAATTTCAGA
TAAAAAAAATCCTTAGCTTTCGCTAAGGATGATTTCTGGAATTCGCGGCCGCTTCTAGAGCGATGAGTGG
TCTCGAACACGTCTCGAACAGAATTGTCAATTTTTAATGTACACTTAGTTGAAAGTGCCCCTGTCCCCTT
GGCCATATTTAACAGAAGTTATTTATAACGCAGCTGTTTTTTGGAGTCTATAAATTTATAACATCAGTTA
CTATGGATTTCCCTTTAGTTTTATGGCCTAGGACGTCCCCTTCCCCTTCGATGCTGGAGGCATCCTTTTA
CGGGACAATAAATAAATTTGTTGCCTCGCCTATCGGCTAACAAGTTCCTTCGGAGTATATAAATATAGGA
TGTTAATACTGCTATAAACTTTAGTTGCCCAATATTTATATTAGGACGCCAGTGGCAGTGGTACCGCCAC
TGCCTGCTTCGCAGTATATAAATATAGGCAGTTGGCAGGCAACTGCCACTGACGTCCTATTTTAATACTC
CCAAGTTTACTTGCCTAGGCAGTTGGCAGGCAACAAATTTATTTATTGTCCACTAAAATTTATTTGCCCG
AAGGGGACGTCCACTAAAATTTATTTACCCGAAGGGGACGTCCTAATATAAATATGGGGATGTCAATGCT
CCGTTAGGAAGTAACTAACGTTTTTCAAATAAATTTTATCCCGGAGGGAAGTAGGCAGTAGCCCGCCACT
GTCATCCTTTAAGTGGATCTCTCGTCAGGCAATTTGCTTACACCTTTAAATTAAAAATTAAATTTAAAGA
AAAGTGAGCTATTAACGCGTTTATCTTAACGGGAGTGAGACCACTCATCGCGACTAGTAGCGGCCGCTGC
AGTCCGGCAAAAAAGGGCAAGGTGTCACCACCCTGCCCTTTTTCTTTAAAACCGAAAAGATTACTTCGCG
TTATGCAGGCTTCCTCGCTCACTGACTCGCTGCGCTCGGTCGTTCGGCTGCGGCGAGCGGTATCAGCTCA
CTCAAAGGCGGTAATACGGTTATCCACAGAATCAGGGGATAACGCAGGAAAGAACATGTGAGCAAAAGGC
CAGCAAAAGGCCAGGAACCGTAAAAAGGCCGCGTTGCTGGCGTTTTTCCACAGGCTCCGCCCCCCTGACG
AGCATCACAAAAATCGACGCTCAAGTCAGAGGTGGCGAAACCCGACAGGACTATAAAGATACCAGGCGTT
TCCCCCTGGAAGCTCCCTCGTGCGCTCTCCTGTTCCGACCCTGCCGCTTACCGGATACCTGTCCGCCTTT
CTCCCTTCGGGAAGCGTGGCGCTTTCTCATAGCTCACGCTGTAGGTATCTCAGTTCGGTGTAGGTCGTTC
GCTCCAAGCTGGGCTGTGTGCACGAACCCCCCGTTCAGCCCGACCGCTGCGCCTTATCCGGTAACTATCG
TCTTGAGTCCAACCCGGTAAGACACGACTTATCGCCACTGGCAGCAGCCACTGGTAACAGGATTAGCAGA
GCGAGGTATGTAGGCGGTGCTACAGAGTTCT
